Addgene plasmid #41747: pNoProm-1
Depositing lab: Jeff Gelles. Depositing organization: Brandeis University. Publication: Mechanism of transcription initiation at an activator-dependent promoter defined by single-molecule observation. Friedman LJ, Gelles J. Cell. 2012 Feb 17;148(4):679-89. doi: 10.1016/j.cell.2012.01.018. PubMed 22341441.
Backbone
  Vector backbone: pTZ19U
Growth in bacteria
  Bacterial resistance: Ampicillin, 100 μg/mL
  Growth temperature: 37°C
  Growth strain: XL10 Gold
  Copy number: Unknown
Gene/Insert
  Gene/Insert name: promoter-deleted sigma 54 transcription unit
  Species: Synthetic; S. typhimurium
  Mutation: deleted promoter
Resource information
  A portion of this plasmid was derived from a plasmid made by: Syndney Kustu via Karsten Rippe
Terms and licenses: Academic/Nonprofit Terms; Industry Terms: Not Available to Industry
How to cite: pNoProm-1 was a gift from Jeff Gelles (Addgene plasmid # 41747 ; http://n2t.net/addgene:41747 ; RRID:Addgene_41747)
