[The description below was written by a language model from this plasmid's Addgene catalogue record and pLannotate feature annotations shown in this document.]
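Description:
pNoProm-1 is a small (3,544 bp) bacterial plasmid built on the pTZ19U phagemid backbone and carrying a sigma 54-dependent transcription unit from which the promoter has been deleted. It is maintained in E. coli through a high-copy ColE1/pUC-type origin and selected with ampicillin via the bla (β-lactamase) gene and its native promoter. An f1 bacteriophage origin is also present, which in phagemids of this type allows single-stranded DNA to be produced with helper phage.

The insert is recorded as synthetic and S. typhimurium in origin, and part of the plasmid derives from an earlier construct made in another laboratory. The automated annotation does not identify the transcription unit itself. It sits in the region between the lacZα fragment and the remnant of the pUC18/19 multiple cloning site, where the only recognised element is a short fragment of the chloramphenicol acetyltransferase coding sequence, presumably part of the template sequence rather than a functional resistance marker. Flanking this region are the usual backbone elements: a T7 promoter next to the cloning site, the lac promoter with its operator and CAP binding site, and a small lacI fragment. The interrupted lacZα reflects insertion into the cloning site.

The record does not state the intended use. The name, the deleted promoter, and the associated single-molecule study of transcription initiation at an activator-dependent promoter suggest that it serves as a promoterless negative-control template. DNA lacking the sigma 54 promoter would reveal nonspecific RNA polymerase binding or background transcription when compared with promoter-containing counterparts.
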