Features (pLannotate 1.2.2; 12 found; start..end, strand, type, name):
     28..456     -  rep_origin     f1 ori (sequence partly withheld): f1 bacteriophage origin of replication; arrow indicates direction of (+) strand synthesis
    461..618     -  CDS            lacZα (fragment): LacZα fragment of β-galactosidase; lacZ fragment
    995..1140    -  CDS            CmR (fragment): chloramphenicol acetyltransferase; cat; confers resistance to chloramphenicol
   1334..1353    +  misc_feature   MCS (fragment): pUC18/19 multiple cloning site
   1356..1374    -  promoter       T7 promoter: promoter for bacteriophage T7 RNA polymerase
   1417..1433    -  protein_bind   lac operator: The lac repressor binds to the lac operator to inhibit transcription in E. coli. This inhibition can be relieved by adding lactose or isopropyl-β-D-thiogalactopyranoside (IPTG). lac repressor encoded by lacI
   1441..1471    -  promoter       lac promoter: promoter for the E. coli lac operon
   1486..1507    -  protein_bind   CAP binding site: CAP binding activates transcription in the presence of cAMP. E. coli catabolite activator protein
   1520..1612    -  CDS            lacI (fragment): lac repressor; lacI; The lac repressor binds to the lac operator to inhibit transcription in E. coli. This inhibition can be relieved by adding lactose or isopropyl-β-D-thiogalactopyranoside (IPTG).
   1795..2383    -  rep_origin     ori: high-copy-number ColE1/pMB1/pBR322/pUC origin of replication
   2554..3414    -  CDS            AmpR: β-lactamase; bla; confers resistance to ampicillin, carbenicillin, and related antibiotics
   3415..3519    -  promoter       AmpR promoter: bla
>Addgene plasmid #41747 | pNoProm-1 | depositor full sequence | sequence record 56290 | pNoProm-1 sequence 3544 bps
AAATTGTAAGCGTTAATATTTTGTTAAAATTCGCGTTAAATTTTTGTTAAATCAGCTCATTTTTTAACCA
ATAGGCCGAAATCGGCAAAATCCCTTATAAATCAAAAGAATAGACCGAGATAGGGT
[37 nt withheld, positions 127-163]
AAAGAACGTGGACTCCAACGTCAAAGG
[49 nt withheld, positions 191-239]
T
[91 nt withheld, positions 241-331]
G
[124 nt withheld, positions 333-456]
CCCATTCGCCATTCAGGCTGCGCAACTGTTGGGAAGGGCGATCGGTGCGGGCCTCTTCGCTATTACGCCA
GCTGGCGAAAGGGGGATGTGCTGCAAGGCGATTAAGTTGGGTAACGCCAGGGTTTTCCCAGTCACGACGT
TGTAAAACGACGGCCAGTGAATTCGAGCTCGGTACCCGGGGATCGCTTTCACGGAGCGTTAAAAGGGTGG
CTTGAGATCAGTTGCACTAAAATGGTGCATAATGTTAACATTAATGCACTAAAATGGTGCAACATGATCA
TATCGTCAATTATTACCTCCACGGGGAGAGCCTGAGCAAACTGGCCTCAGGCATTTGAGAAGCACACGGT
CACACTGCTTCCGGTAGTCAATAAACCGGTAAACCAGCAATAGACATAAGCGGCTATTTAACGACCCTGC
CCTGAACCGACGACCGGGTCGAATTTGCTTTCGAATTTCTGCCATTCATCCGCTTATTATCACTTATTCA
GGCGTAGCAACCAGGCGTTTAAGGGCACCAATAACTGCCTTAAAAAAATTACGCCCCGCCCTGCCACTCA
TCGCAGTACTGTTGTAATTCATTAAGCATTCTGCCGACATGGAAGCCATCACAAACGGCATGATGAACCT
GAATCGCCAGCGGCATCAGCACCTTGTCGCCTTGCGTATAATATTTGCCCATGGGAAAGACGGCGACACG
GCCAGCAGAACCAAAGACACCACAGACCACACACAAGACACCACAGACCACACACAAGACACCACAGACC
ACACACAAGACACCACAGACCACACACAAGACACCACAGACCACACACAAGACACCACAGACCACACACA
AGACACCACAGACCACACACAAGACTTGGTTTTGTTTACCTGCAGGCATGCAAGCTTTCCCTATAGTGAG
TCGTATTAGAGCTTGGCGTAATCATGGTCATAGCTGTTTCCTGTGTGAAATTGTTATCCGCTCACAATTC
CACACAACATACGAGCCGGAAGCATAAAGTGTAAAGCCTGGGGTGCCTAATGAGTGAGCTAACTCACATT
AATTGCGTTGCGCTCACTGCCCGCTTTCCAGTCGGGAAACCTGTCGTGCCAGCTGCATTAATGAATCGGC
CAACGCGCGGGGAGAGGCGGTTTGCGTATTGGGCGCTCTTCCGCTTCCTCGCTCACTGACTCGCTGCGCT
CGGTCGTTCGGCTGCGGCGAGCGGTATCAGCTCACTCAAAGGCGGTAATACGGTTATCCACAGAATCAGG
GGATAACGCAGGAAAGAACATGTGAGCAAAAGGCCAGCAAAAGGCCAGGAACCGTAAAAAGGCCGCGTTG
CTGGCGTTTTTCCATAGGCTCCGCCCCCCTGACGAGCATCACAAAAATCGACGCTCAAGTCAGAGGTGGC
GAAACCCGACAGGACTATAAAGATACCAGGCGTTTCCCCCTGGAAGCTCCCTCGTGCGCTCTCCTGTTCC
GACCCTGCCGCTTACCGGATACCTGTCCGCCTTTCTCCCTTCGGGAAGCGTGGCGCTTTCTCATAGCTCA
CGCTGTAGGTATCTCAGTTCGGTGTAGGTCGTTCGCTCCAAGCTGGGCTGTGTGCACGAACCCCCCGTTC
AGCCCGACCGCTGCGCCTTATCCGGTAACTATCGTCTTGAGTCCAACCCGGTAAGACACGACTTATCGCC
ACTGGCAGCAGCCACTGGTAACAGGATTAGCAGAGCGAGGTATGTAGGCGGTGCTACAGAGTTCTTGAAG
TGGTGGCCTAACTACGGCTACACTAGAAGAACAGTATTTGGTATCTGCGCTCTGCTGAAGCCAGTTACCT
TCGGAAAAAGAGTTGGTAGCTCTTGATCCGGCAAACAAACCACCGCTGGTAGCGGTGGTTTTTTTGTTTG
CAAGCAGCAGATTACGCGCAGAAAAAAAGGATCTCAAGAAGATCCTTTGATCTTTTCTACGGGGTCTGAC
GCTCAGTGGAACGAAAACTCACGTTAAGGGATTTTGGTCATGAGATTATCAAAAAGGATCTTCACCTAGA
TCCTTTTAAATTAAAAATGAAGTTTTAAATCAATCTAAAGTATATATGAGTAAACTTGGTCTGACAGTTA
CCAATGCTTAATCAGTGAGGCACCTATCTCAGCGATCTGTCTATTTCGTTCATCCATAGTTGCCTGACTC
CCCGTCGTGTAGATAACTACGATACGGGAGGGCTTACCATCTGGCCCCAGTGCTGCAATGATACCGCGAG
ACCCACGCTCACCGGCTCCAGATTTATCAGCAATAAACCAGCCAGCCGGAAGGGCCGAGCGCAGAAGTGG
TCCTGCAACTTTATCCGCCTCCATCCAGTCTATTAATTGTTGCCGGGAAGCTAGAGTAAGTAGTTCGCCA
GTTAATAGTTTGCGCAACGTTGTTGCCATTGCTACAGGCATCGTGGTGTCACGCTCGTCGTTTGGTATGG
CTTCATTCAGCTCCGGTTCCCAACGATCAAGGCGAGTTACATGATCCCCCATGTTGTGCAAAAAAGCGGT
TAGCTCCTTCGGTCCTCCGATCGTTGTCAGAAGTAAGTTGGCCGCAGTGTTATCACTCATGGTTATGGCA
GCACTGCATAATTCTCTTACTGTCATGCCATCCGTAAGATGCTTTTCTGTGACTGGTGAGTACTCAACCA
AGTCATTCTGAGAATAGTGTATGCGGCGACCGAGTTGCTCTTGCCCGGCGTCAATACGGGATAATACCGC
GCCACATAGCAGAACTTTAAAAGTGCTCATCATTGGAAAACGTTCTTCGGGGCGAAAACTCTCAAGGATC
TTACCGCTGTTGAGATCCAGTTCGATGTAACCCACTCGTGCACCCAACTGATCTTCAGCATCTTTTACTT
TCACCAGCGTTTCTGGGTGAGCAAAAACAGGAAGGCAAAATGCCGCAAAAAAGGGAATAAGGGCGACACG
GAAATGTTGAATACTCATACTCTTCCTTTTTCAATATTATTGAAGCATTTATCAGGGTTATTGTCTCATG
AGCGGATACATATTTGAATGTATTTAGAAAAATAAACAAATAGGGGTTCCGCGCACATTTCCCCGAAAAG
TGCCACCT
