>Addgene plasmid #41747 | pNoProm-1 | addgene partial sequence | sequence record 67732 | M13_pUC_fwd
GAGCTCGGTACCCGGGGATCGCTTTCACGGAGCGTTAAAAGGGTGGCTTGAGATCAGTTGCACTAAAATG
GTGCATAATGTTAACATTAATGCACTAAAATGGTGCAACATGATCATATCGTCAATTATTACCTCCACGG
GGAGAGCCTGAGCAAACTGGCCTCAGGCATTTGAGAAGCACACGGTCACACTGCTTCCGGTAGTCAATAA
ACCGGTAAACCAGCAATAGACATAAGCGGCTATTTAACGACCCTGCCCTGAACCGACGACCGGGTCGAAT
TTGCTTTCGAATTTCTGCCATTCATCCGCTTATTATCACTTATTCAGGCGTAGCAACCAGGCGTTTAAGG
GCACCAATAACTGCCTTAAAAAAATTACGCCCCGCCCTGCCACTCATCGCAGTACTGTTGTAATTCATTA
AGCATTCTGCCGACATGGAAGCCATCACAAACGGCATGATGAACCTGAATCGCCAGCGGCATCAGCACCT
TGTCGCCTTGCGTATAATATTTGCCCATGGGAAAGACGGCGACACGGCCAGCAGAACCAAAGACACCACA
GACCACACACAAGACACCACAGACCACACACAAGACACCACAGACCACACACAAGACACCACAGACCACA
CACAAGACACCACAGACCACACACAAGACACCACAGACCACACACAAGACACCACAGACCACACACAAGA
CTTGGTTTTGTTTACCTGCAGGCATGCAAGCTTTCCCTATAGTGAGTCGTATTAGAGCTTGGCGTAATCA
TGGTCATAGCTGTTTCCTGTGTGAAATTGTTATCCGCTCACAATTCCACACAACATACGAGCCGGAAGCA
TAAAGTGTAAAGCCTGGGGTGCCTAATGAGTGAGCTAACTCACATTAATTGCGTTGCGCTCACTGCCCGC
TTTCCAGTCGGGAAACCTGTCGTGCCAGCTGCATTAATGAATCGGCCAAC
